>Addgene plasmid #75842 | DGKK gRNA (BRDN0001144811) | addgene full sequence | sequence record 184674 | Addgene Assembled Sequence
CCCGGGTGCAAAGATGGATAAAGTTTTAAACAGAGAGGAATCTTTGCAGCTAATGGACCTTCTAGGTCTT
GAAAGGAGTGGGAATTGGCTCCGGTGCCCGTCAGTGGGCAGAGCGCACATCGCCCACAGTCCCCGAGAAG
TTGGGGGGAGGGGTCGGCAATTGATCCGGTGCCTAGAGAAGGTGGCGCGGGGTAAACTGGGAAAGTGATG
TCGTGTACTGGCTCCGCCTTTTTCCCGAGGGTGGGGGAGAACCGTATATAAGTGCAGTAGTCGCCGTGAA
CGTTCTTTTTCGCAACGGGTTTGCCGCCAGAACACAGGTAAGTGCCGTGTGTGGTTCCCGCGGGCCTGGC
CTCTTTACGGGTTATGGCCCTTGCGTGCCTTGAATTACTTCCACCTGGCTGCAGTACGTGATTCTTGATC
CCGAGCTTCGGGTTGGAAGTGGGTGGGAGAGTTCGAGGCCTTGCGCTTAAGGAGCCCCTTCGCCTCGTGC
TTGAGTTGAGGCCTGGCCTGGGCGCTGGGGCCGCCGCGTGCGAATCTGGTGGCACCTTCGCGCCTGTCTC
GCTGCTTTCGATAAGTCTCTAGCCATTTAAAATTTTTGATGACCTGCTGCGACGCTTTTTTTCTGGCAAG
ATAGTCTTGTAAATGCGGGCCAAGATCTGCACACTGGTATTTCGGTTTTTGGGGCCGCGGGCGGCGACGG
GGCCCGTGCGTCCCAGCGCACATGTTCGGCGAGGCGGGGCCTGCGAGCGCGGCCACCGAGAATCGGACGG
GGGTAGTCTCAAGCTGGCCGGCCTGCTCTGGTGCCTGGCCTCGCGCCGCCGTGTATCGCCCCGCCCTGGG
CGGCAAGGCTGGCCCGGTCGGCACCAGTTGCGTGAGCGGAAAGATGGCCGCTTCCCGGCCCTGCTGCAGG
GAGCTCAAAATGGAGGACGCGGCGCTCGGGAGAGCGGGCGGGTGAGTCACCCACACAAAGGAAAAGGGCC
TTTCCGTCCTCAGCCGTCGCTTCATGTGACTCCACGGAGTACCGGGCGCCGTCCAGGCACCTCGATTAGT
TCTCGAGCTTTTGGAGTACGTCGTCTTTAGGTTGGGGGGAGGGGTTTTATGCGATGGAGTTTCCCCACAC
TGAGTGGGTGGAGACTGAAGTTAGGCCAGCTTGGCACTTGATGTAATTCTCCTTGGAATTTGCCCTTTTT
GAGTTTGGATCTTGGTTCATTCTCAAGCCTCAGACAGTGGTTCAAAGTTTTTTTCTTCCATTTCAGGTGT
CGTGACGTACGGCCACCATGACCGAGTACAAGCCCACGGTGCGCCTCGCCACCCGCGACGACGTCCCCAG
GGCCGTACGCACCCTCGCCGCCGCGTTCGCCGACTACCCCGCCACGCGCCACACCGTCGATCCGGACCGC
CACATCGAGCGGGTCACCGAGCTGCAAGAACTCTTCCTCACGCGCGTCGGGCTCGACATCGGCAAGGTGT
GGGTCGCGGACGACGGCGCCGCCGTGGCGGTCTGGACCACGCCGGAGAGCGTCGAAGCGGGGGCGGTGTT
CGCCGAGATCGGCCCGCGCATGGCCGAGTTGAGCGGTTCCCGGCTGGCCGCGCAGCAACAGATGGAAGGC
CTCCTGGCGCCGCACCGGCCCAAGGAGCCCGCGTGGTTCCTGGCCACCGTCGGAGTCTCGCCCGACCACC
AGGGCAAGGGTCTGGGCAGCGCCGTCGTGCTCCCCGGAGTGGAGGCGGCCGAGCGCGCCGGGGTGCCCGC
CTTCCTGGAGACCTCCGCGCCCCGCAACCTCCCCTTCTACGAGCGGCTCGGCTTCACCGTCACCGCCGAC
GTCGAGGTGCCCGAAGGACCGCGCACCTGGTGCATGACCCGCAAGCCCGGTGCCTGAACGCGTTAAGTCG
ACAATCAACCTCTGGATTACAAAATTTGTGAAAGATTGACTGGTATTCTTAACTATGTTGCTCCTTTTAC
GCTATGTGGATACGCTGCTTTAATGCCTTTGTATCATGCTATTGCTTCCCGTATGGCTTTCATTTTCTCC
TCCTTGTATAAATCCTGGTTGCTGTCTCTTTATGAGGAGTTGTGGCCCGTTGTCAGGCAACGTGGCGTGG
TGTGCACTGTGTTTGCTGACGCAACCCCCACTGGTTGGGGCATTGCCACCACCTGTCAGCTCCTTTCCGG
GACTTTCGCTTTCCCCCTCCCTATTGCCACGGCGGAACTCATCGCCGCCTGCCTTGCCCGCTGCTGGACA
GGGGCTCGGCTGTTGGGCACTGACAATTCCGTGGTGTTGTCGGGGAAATCATCGTCCTTTCCTTGGCTGC
TCGCCTGTGTTGCCACCTGGATTCTGCGCGGGACGTCCTTCTGCTACGTCCCTTCGGCCCTCAATCCAGC
GGACCTTCCTTCCCGCGGCCTGCTGCCGGCTCTGCGGCCTCTTCCGCGTCTTCGCCTTCGCCCTCAGACG
AGTCGGATCTCCCTTTGGGCCGCCTCCCCGCGTCGACTTTAAGACCAATGACTTACAAGGCAGCTGTAGA
TCTTAGCCACTTTTTAAAAGAAAAGGGGGGACTGGAAGGGCTAATTCACTCCCAACGAAGACAAGATCTG
CTTTTTGCTTGTACTGGGTCTCTCTGGTTAGACCAGATCTGAGCCTGGGAGCTCTCTGGCTAACTAGGGA
ACCCACTGCTTAAGCCTCAATAAAGCTTGCCTTGAGTGCTTCAAGTAGTGTGTGCCCGTCTGTTGTGTGA
CTCTGGTAACTAGAGATCCCTCAGACCCTTTTAGTCAGTGTGGAAAATCTCTAGCAGTACGTATAGTAGT
TCATGTCATCTTATTATTCAGTATTTATAACTTGCAAAGAAATGAATATCAGAGAGTGAGAGGAACTTGT
TTATTGCAGCTTATAATGGTTACAAATAAAGCAATAGCATCACAAATTTCACAAATAAAGCATTTTTTTC
ACTGCATTCTAGTTGTGGTTTGTCCAAACTCATCAATGTATCTTATCATGTCTGGCTCTAGCTATCCCGC
CCCTAACTCCGCCCATCCCGCCCCTAACTCCGCCCAGTTCCGCCCATTCTCCGCCCCATGGCTGACTAAT
TTTTTTTATTTATGCAGAGGCCGAGGCCGCCTCGGCCTCTGAGCTATTCCAGAAGTAGTGAGGAGGCTTT
TTTGGAGGCCTAGGGACGTACCCAATTCGCCCTATAGTGAGTCGTATTACGCGCGCTCACTGGCCGTCGT
TTTACAACGTCGTGACTGGGAAAACCCTGGCGTTACCCAACTTAATCGCCTTGCAGCACATCCCCCTTTC
GCCAGCTGGCGTAATAGCGAAGAGGCCCGCACCGATCGCCCTTCCCAACAGTTGCGCAGCCTGAATGGCG
AATGGG
[124 nt withheld, positions 3367-3490]
C
[91 nt withheld, positions 3492-3582]
A
[49 nt withheld, positions 3584-3632]
CCTTTGACGTTGGAGTCCACGTTCTTT
[37 nt withheld, positions 3660-3696]
ACCCTATCTCGGTCTATTCTTTTGATTTATAAGGGATTTTGCCGATTTCGGCCTATTGGTTAAAAAATGA
GCTGATTTAACAAAAATTTAACGCGAATTTTAACAAAATATTAACGCTTACAATTTAGGTGGCACTTTTC
GGGGAAATGTGCGCGGAACCCCTATTTGTTTATTTTTCTAAATACATTCAAATATGTATCCGCTCATGAG
ACAATAACCCTGATAAATGCTTCAATAATATTGAAAAAGGAAGAGTATGAGTATTCAACATTTCCGTGTC
GCCCTTATTCCCTTTTTTGCGGCATTTTGCCTTCCTGTTTTTGCTCACCCAGAAACGCTGGTGAAAGTAA
AAGATGCTGAAGATCAGTTGGGTGCACGAGTGGGTTACATCGAACTGGATCTCAACAGCGGTAAGATCCT
TGAGAGTTTTCGCCCCGAAGAACGTTTTCCAATGATGAGCACTTTTAAAGTTCTGCTATGTGGCGCGGTA
TTATCCCGTATTGACGCCGGGCAAGAGCAACTCGGTCGCCGCATACACTATTCTCAGAATGACTTGGTTG
AGTACTCACCAGTCACAGAAAAGCATCTTACGGATGGCATGACAGTAAGAGAATTATGCAGTGCTGCCAT
AACCATGAGTGATAACACTGCGGCCAACTTACTTCTGACAACGATCGGAGGACCGAAGGAGCTAACCGCT
TTTTTGCACAACATGGGGGATCATGTAACTCGCCTTGATCGTTGGGAACCGGAGCTGAATGAAGCCATAC
CAAACGACGAGCGTGACACCACGATGCCTGTAGCAATGGCAACAACGTTGCGCAAACTATTAACTGGCGA
ACTACTTACTCTAGCTTCCCGGCAACAATTAATAGACTGGATGGAGGCGGATAAAGTTGCAGGACCACTT
CTGCGCTCGGCCCTTCCGGCTGGCTGGTTTATTGCTGATAAATCTGGAGCCGGTGAGCGTGGGTCTCGCG
GTATCATTGCAGCACTGGGGCCAGATGGTAAGCCCTCCCGTATCGTAGTTATCTACACGACGGGGAGTCA
GGCAACTATGGATGAACGAAATAGACAGATCGCTGAGATAGGTGCCTCACTGATTAAGCATTGGTAACTG
TCAGACCAAGTTTACTCATATATACTTTAGATTGATTTAAAACTTCATTTTTAATTTAAAAGGATCTAGG
TGAAGATCCTTTTTGATAATCTCATGACCAAAATCCCTTAACGTGAGTTTTCGTTCCACTGAGCGTCAGA
CCCCGTAGAAAAGATCAAAGGATCTTCTTGAGATCCTTTTTTTCTGCGCGTAATCTGCTGCTTGCAAACA
AAAAAACCACCGCTACCAGCGGTGGTTTGTTTGCCGGATCAAGAGCTACCAACTCTTTTTCCGAAGGTAA
CTGGCTTCAGCAGAGCGCAGATACCAAATACTGTTCTTCTAGTGTAGCCGTAGTTAGGCCACCACTTCAA
GAACTCTGTAGCACCGCCTACATACCTCGCTCTGCTAATCCTGTTACCAGTGGCTGCTGCCAGTGGCGAT
AAGTCGTGTCTTACCGGGTTGGACTCAAGACGATAGTTACCGGATAAGGCGCAGCGGTCGGGCTGAACGG
GGGGTTCGTGCACACAGCCCAGCTTGGAGCGAACGACCTACACCGAACTGAGATACCTACAGCGTGAGCT
ATGAGAAAGCGCCACGCTTCCCGAAGGGAGAAAGGCGGACAGGTATCCGGTAAGCGGCAGGGTCGGAACA
GGAGAGCGCACGAGGGAGCTTCCAGGGGGAAACGCCTGGTATCTTTATAGTCCTGTCGGGTTTCGCCACC
TCTGACTTGAGCGTCGATTTTTGTGATGCTCGTCAGGGGGGCGGAGCCTATGGAAAAACGCCAGCAACGC
GGCCTTTTTACGGTTCCTGGCCTTTTGCTGGCCTTTTGCTCACATGTTCTTTCCTGCGTTATCCCCTGAT
TCTGTGGATAACCGTATTACCGCCTTTGAGTGAGCTGATACCGCTCGCCGCAGCCGAACGACCGAGCGCA
GCGAGTCAGTGAGCGAGGAAGCGGAAGAGCGCCCAATACGCAAACCGCCTCTCCCCGCGCGTTGGCCGAT
TCATTAATGCAGCTGGCACGACAGGTTTCCCGACTGGAAAGCGGGCAGTGAGCGCAACGCAATTAATGTG
AGTTAGCTCACTCATTAGGCACCCCAGGCTTTACACTTTATGCTTCCGGCTCGTATGTTGTGTGGAATTG
TGAGCGGATAACAATTTCACACAGGAAACAGCTATGACCATGATTACGCCAAGCGCGCAATTAACCCTCA
CTAAAGGGAACAAAAGCTGGAGCTGCAAGCTTAATGTAGTCTTATGCAATACTCTTGTAGTCTTGCAACA
TGGTAACGATGAGTTAGCAACATGCCTTACAAGGAGAGAAAAAGCACCGTGCATGCCGATTGGTGGAAGT
AAGGTGGTACGATCGTGCCTTATTAGGAAGGCAACAGACGGGTCTGACATGGATTGGACGAACCACTGAA
TTGCCGCATTGCAGAGATATTGTATTTAAGTGCCTAGCTCGATACATAAACGGGTCTCTCTGGTTAGACC
AGATCTGAGCCTGGGAGCTCTCTGGCTAACTAGGGAACCCACTGCTTAAGCCTCAATAAAGCTTGCCTTG
AGTGCTTCAAGTAGTGTGTGCCCGTCTGTTGTGTGACTCTGGTAACTAGAGATCCCTCAGACCCTTTTAG
TCAGTGTGGAAAATCTCTAGCAGTGGCGCCCGAACAGGGACTTGAAAGCGAAAGGGAAACCAGAGGAGCT
CTCTCGACGCAGGACTCGGCTTGCTGAAGCGCGCACGGCAAGAGGCGAGGGGCGGCGACTGGTGAGTACG
CCAAAAATTTTGACTAGCGGAGGCTAGAAGGAGAGAGATGGGTGCGAGAGCGTCAGTATTAAGCGGGGGA
GAATTAGATCGCGATGGGAAAAAATTCGGTTAAGGCCAGGGGGAAAGAAAAAATATAAATTAAAACATAT
AGTATGGGCAAGCAGGGAGCTAGAACGATTCGCAGTTAATCCTGGCCTGTTAGAAACATCAGAAGGCTGT
AGACAAATACTGGGACAGCTACAACCATCCCTTCAGACAGGATCAGAAGAACTTAGATCATTATATAATA
CAGTAGCAACCCTCTATTGTGTGCATCAAAGGATAGAGATAAAAGACACCAAGGAAGCTTTAGACAAGAT
AGAGGAAGAGCAAAACAAAAGTAAGACCACCGCACAGCAAGCGGCCGCTGATCTTCAGACCTGGAGGAGG
AGATATGAGGGACAATTGGAGAAGTGAATTATATAAATATAAAGTAGTAAAAATTGAACCATTAGGAGTA
GCACCCACCAAGGCAAAGAGAAGAGTGGTGCAGAGAGAAAAAAGAGCAGTGGGAATAGGAGCTTTGTTCC
TTGGGTTCTTGGGAGCAGCAGGAAGCACTATGGGCGCAGCGTCAATGACGCTGACGGTACAGGCCAGACA
ATTATTGTCTGGTATAGTGCAGCAGCAGAACAATTTGCTGAGGGCTATTGAGGCGCAACAGCATCTGTTG
CAACTCACAGTCTGGGGCATCAAGCAGCTCCAGGCAAGAATCCTGGCTGTGGAAAGATACCTAAAGGATC
AACAGCTCCTGGGGATTTGGGGTTGCTCTGGAAAACTCATTTGCACCACTGCTGTGCCTTGGAATGCTAG
TTGGAGTAATAAATCTCTGGAACAGATTTGGAATCACACGACCTGGATGGAGTGGGACAGAGAAATTAAC
AATTACACAAGCTTAATACACTCCTTAATTGAAGAATCGCAAAACCAGCAAGAAAAGAATGAACAAGAAT
TATTGGAATTAGATAAATGGGCAAGTTTGTGGAATTGGTTTAACATAACAAATTGGCTGTGGTATATAAA
ATTATTCATAATGATAGTAGGAGGCTTGGTAGGTTTAAGAATAGTTTTTGCTGTACTTTCTATAGTGAAT
AGAGTTAGGCAGGGATATTCACCATTATCGTTTCAGACCCACCTCCCAACCCCGAGGGGACCCAGAGAGG
GCCTATTTCCCATGATTCCTTCATATTTGCATATACGATACAAGGCTGTTAGAGAGATAATTAGAATTAA
TTTGACTGTAAACACAAAGATATTAGTACAAAATACGTGACGTAGAAAGTAATAATTTCTTGGGTAGTTT
GCAGTTTTAAAATTATGTTTTAAAATGGACTATCATATGCTTACCGTAACTTGAAAGTATTTCGATTTCT
TGGCTTTATATATCTTGTGGAAAGGACGAAACACCGGTGTTCGACTTATTGAAGGGGTTTTAGAGCTAGA
AATAGCAAGTTAAAATAAGGCTAGTCCGTTATCAACTTGAAAAAGTGGCACCGAGTCGGTGCTTTTTTAA
GCTTGGCGTAACTAGATCTTGAGACAAATGGCAGTATTCATCCACAATTTTAAAAGAAAAGGGGGGATTG
GGGGGTACAGTGCAGGGGAAAGAATAGTAGACATAATAGCAACAGACATACAAACTAAAGAATTACAAAA
ACAAATTACAAAAATTCAAAATTTTCGGGTTTATTACAGGGACAGCAGAGATCCACTTTGGCGCCGGCTC
GAGGGGG
Features (pLannotate 1.2.2; 29 found; start..end, strand, type, name):
     14..80      +  CDS            small t antigen (fragment): SV40 (simian virus 40) small t antigen
    106..317     +  promoter       EF-1α core promoter: core promoter for human elongation factor EF-1α
    318..1256    +  intron         EF-1α intron A: intron upstream of the start codon of human EF-1α
   1278..1877    +  CDS            PuroR (fragment): puromycin N-acetyltransferase; pac from Streptomyces; confers resistance to puromycin
   1893..2481    +  misc_feature   WPRE: woodchuck hepatitis virus posttranscriptional regulatory element
   2532..2551    +  misc_feature   cPPT/CTS (fragment): central polypurine tract and central termination sequence of HIV-1
   2553..2786    +  LTR            3' LTR (ΔU3): self-inactivating 3' long terminal repeat (LTR) from HIV-1
   2864..2985    +  polyA_signal   SV40 poly(A) signal: SV40 polyadenylation signal
   3025..3160    +  rep_origin     SV40 ori: SV40 origin of replication
   3181..3199    -  promoter       T7 promoter: promoter for bacteriophage T7 RNA polymerase
   3207..3362    +  CDS            lacZα (fragment): LacZα fragment of β-galactosidase; lacZ fragment
   3367..3795    +  rep_origin     f1 ori (sequence partly withheld): f1 bacteriophage origin of replication; arrow indicates direction of (+) strand synthesis
   3848..3952    +  promoter       AmpR promoter: bla
   3953..4813    +  CDS            AmpR: β-lactamase; bla; confers resistance to ampicillin, carbenicillin, and related antibiotics
   4984..5572    +  rep_origin     ori: high-copy-number ColE1/pMB1/pBR322/pUC origin of replication
   5755..5847    +  CDS            lacI (fragment): lac repressor; lacI; The lac repressor binds to the lac operator to inhibit transcription in E. coli. This inhibition can be relieved by adding lactose or isopropyl-β-D-thiogalactopyranoside (IPTG).
   5860..5881    +  protein_bind   CAP binding site: CAP binding activates transcription in the presence of cAMP. E. coli catabolite activator protein
   5896..5926    +  promoter       lac promoter: promoter for the E. coli lac operon
   5934..5950    +  protein_bind   lac operator: The lac repressor binds to the lac operator to inhibit transcription in E. coli. This inhibition can be relieved by adding lactose or isopropyl-β-D-thiogalactopyranoside (IPTG). lac repressor encoded by lacI
   5995..6013    +  promoter       T3 promoter: promoter for bacteriophage T3 RNA polymerase
   6041..6267    +  promoter       RSV promoter: Rous sarcoma virus enhancer/promoter
   6268..6448    +  LTR            5' LTR (truncated): truncated 5' long terminal repeat (LTR) from HIV-1
   6495..6620    +  misc_feature   HIV-1 Ψ: packaging signal of human immunodeficiency virus type 1
   6604..6967    +  CDS            HIV-1 gag (fragment): gag protein from human immunodeficiency virus 1; gag
   7113..7346    +  misc_feature   RRE: The Rev response element (RRE) of HIV-1 allows for Rev-dependent mRNA export from the nucleus to the cytoplasm.
   7723..7749    +  CDS            Rev (fragment): human immunodeficiency virus 1 (HIV-1) Rev protein; rev; enhances nuclear export of unspliced and incompletely spliced viral mRNAs
   7753..7993    +  promoter       U6 promoter: RNA polymerase III promoter for human U6 snRNA
   8023..8098    +  misc_RNA       gRNA scaffold: guide RNA scaffold for the Streptococcus pyogenes CRISPR/Cas9 system
   8154..8271    +  misc_feature   cPPT/CTS: central polypurine tract and central termination sequence of HIV-1
