[The description below was written by a language model from this plasmid's Addgene catalogue record and pLannotate feature annotations shown in this document.]
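Description:
DGKK gRNA (BRDN0001144811) is a third-generation lentiviral guide RNA plasmid built on the lentiGuide-Puro backbone and designed to direct Streptococcus pyogenes Cas9 to the human diacylglycerol kinase kappa gene (DGKK). In bacteria it is maintained at high copy through a ColE1/pUC-type origin and selected with ampicillin via the β-lactamase gene. An f1 origin and remnants of lac and phage promoter elements from the parental cloning vector are also annotated, along with an SV40 origin and SV40 polyadenylation signal downstream of the viral cassette.

The transfer cassette is driven by an RSV promoter fused to a truncated HIV-1 5' LTR, which makes genomic RNA production Tat-independent. This is followed by the Ψ packaging signal, a partial gag sequence, the Rev response element for Rev-dependent nuclear export, and a cPPT/CTS. It ends in a ΔU3 self-inactivating 3' LTR. Within this unit, a human U6 RNA polymerase III promoter transcribes the 20-nucleotide DGKK-targeting spacer joined to the Cas9 gRNA scaffold. A separate EF-1α core promoter with its intron A expresses puromycin N-acetyltransferase, allowing selection of transduced mammalian cells, and a WPRE enhances transcript expression.

The plasmid does not encode Cas9, so it must be used with a separate Cas9 vector or in cells that already express the nuclease. It belongs to a human kinome gRNA collection associated with work on optimised sgRNA design, and is suited to producing lentivirus for stable guide delivery and targeted disruption of DGKK in human cells.
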