Addgene plasmid #75842: DGKK gRNA (BRDN0001144811)
Purpose: 3rd generation lentiviral gRNA plasmid targeting human DGKK
Depositing lab: John Doench & David Root. Depositing organization: Broad Institute. Publication: Optimized sgRNA design to maximize activity and minimize off-target effects of CRISPR-Cas9. Doench JG, Fusi N, Sullender M, Hegde M, Vaimberg EW, Donovan KF, Smith I, Tothova Z, Wilen C, Orchard R, Virgin HW, Listgarten J, Root DE. Nat Biotechnol. 2016 Jan 18. doi: 10.1038/nbt.3437. PubMed 26780180.
Backbone
  Vector backbone: lentiGuide-Puro
  Backbone manufacturer: Zhang Lab (Addgene plasmid # 52963)
  Vector type: Mammalian Expression, Lentiviral, CRISPR
  Selectable markers: Puromycin
Growth in bacteria
  Bacterial resistance: Ampicillin, 100 μg/mL
  Growth temperature: 37°C
  Growth strain: DH5alpha
  Copy number: High Copy
Gene/Insert
  Gene/Insert name: DGKK (alt names: DGKK; NM_001013742.3)
  gRNA/shRNA sequence: GTGTTCGACTTATTGAAGGG
  Species: H. sapiens (human)
  Entrez Gene: DGKK
  Promoter: hU6
  Cloning method: Unknown
  Sequencing primers: 5′ U6-F; 3′ pS2-R
Terms and licenses: Academic/Nonprofit Terms; Industry Terms: Not Available to Industry
Depositor comments: The gRNA was designed to target the following Genbank reference sequence(s): NM_001013742.3. Note that this plasmid does NOT contain Cas9. It should be used in conjunction with lentiCas9-Blast (Addgene #52962) or otherwise with cell lines already expressing Cas9. Browse the full kinome gRNA library at http://www.addgene.org/pooled-library/broadgpp-human-kinome/ or visit http://www.broadinstitute.org/rnai/public/ for detailed protocols and information.
How to cite: DGKK gRNA (BRDN0001144811) was a gift from John Doench & David Root (Addgene plasmid # 75842 ; http://n2t.net/addgene:75842 ; RRID:Addgene_75842)
