>Addgene plasmid #75842 | DGKK gRNA (BRDN0001144811) | depositor partial sequence | sequence record 143302 | Target Sequence
GTGTTCGACTTATTGAAGGG
