>Addgene plasmid #75842 | DGKK gRNA (BRDN0001144811) | addgene partial sequence | sequence record 184673 | hU6-F
ACGTGACGTAGAAAGTAATAATTTCTTGGGTAGTTTGCAGTTTTAAAATTATGTTTTAAAATGGACTATC
ATATGCTTACCGTAACTTGAAAGTATTTCGATTTCTTGGCTTTATATATCTTGTGGAAAGGACGAAACAC
CGGTGTTCGACTTATTGAAGGGGTTTTAGAGCTAGAAATAGCAAGTTAAAATAAGGCTAGTCCGTTATCA
ACTTGAAAAAGTGGCACCGAGTCGGTGCTTTTTTAAGCTTGGCGTAACTAGATCTTGAGACAAATGGCAG
TATTCATCCACAATTTTAAAAGAAAAGGGGGGATTGGGGGGTACAGTGCAGGGGAAAGAATAGTAGACAT
AATAGCAACAGACATACAAACTAAAGAATTACAAAAACAAATTACAAAAATTCAAAATTTTCGGGTTTAT
TACAGGGACAGCAGAGATCCACTTTGGCGCCGGCTCGAGGGGGCCCGGGTGCAAAGATGGATAAAGTTTT
AAACAGAGAGGAATCTTTGCAGCTAATGGACCTTCTAGGTCTTGAAAGGAGTGGGAATTGGCTCCGGTGC
CCGTCAGTGG
